Addgene plasmid #9031: 1014 pcDNA3 T7 Akt1 K179M T308A S473A
Depositing lab: William Sellers. Publication: Regulation of G1 progression by the PTEN tumor suppressor protein is linked to inhibition of the phosphatidylinositol 3-kinase/Akt pathway. Ramaswamy S, Nakamura N, Vazquez F, Batt DB, Perera S, Roberts TM, Sellers WR. Proc Natl Acad Sci U S A. 1999 Mar 2. 96(5):2110-5. 10.1073/pnas.96.5.2110 PubMed 10051603.
Backbone
  Vector backbone: pcDNA3
  Backbone manufacturer: Invitrogen
  Backbone size w/o insert (bp): 5446
  Vector type: Mammalian Expression
  Selectable markers: Neomycin (select with G418)
Growth in bacteria
  Bacterial resistance: Ampicillin, 100 μg/mL
  Growth temperature: 37°C
  Growth strain: DH5alpha
  Copy number: High Copy
Gene/Insert
  Gene/Insert name: Akt1 K179M T308A S473A (alt names: Akt1; Akt)
  Species: H. sapiens (human)
  Insert size (bp): 1500
  Mutation: K179M T308A S473A
  Entrez Gene: AKT1 (a.k.a. AKT, PKB, PKB-ALPHA, PRKBA, RAC, RAC-ALPHA)
  Cloning method: Restriction Enzyme; 5′ cloning site BamHI (not destroyed); 3′ cloning site EcoRI (not destroyed)
  Sequencing primers: 5′ CMV-F; 3′ BGH-rev
Terms and licenses: Academic/Nonprofit Terms; Industry Terms: Not Available to Industry
How to cite: 1014 pcDNA3 T7 Akt1 K179M T308A S473A was a gift from William Sellers (Addgene plasmid # 9031 ; http://n2t.net/addgene:9031 ; RRID:Addgene_9031)
