[The description below was written by a language model from this plasmid's Addgene catalogue record and pLannotate feature annotations shown in this document.]
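Description:
1014 pcDNA3 T7 Akt1 K179M T308A S473A is a mammalian expression plasmid built on the Invitrogen pcDNA3 backbone, carrying a triple-mutant human AKT1 cDNA. The sequenced construct is about 6.9 kb. It is maintained in E. coli through a high-copy ColE1/pUC-type origin with ampicillin selection (β-lactamase under its own promoter). An f1 origin is also present, which can support single-stranded DNA production. For selection in mammalian cells, an SV40 enhancer/early promoter drives the neomycin phosphotransferase gene, terminated by an SV40 poly(A) signal, allowing G418 selection of stable transfectants.

The roughly 1.5 kb insert was cloned between BamHI and EcoRI sites. It lies downstream of the CMV immediate-early enhancer and promoter and is followed by the bovine growth hormone poly(A) signal. A T7 epitope tag (gene 10 leader peptide) sits directly upstream of the Akt1 coding sequence, giving an N-terminally tagged protein that can be detected or immunoprecipitated with anti-T7 antibodies. The flanking T7 and SP6 phage promoters are standard pcDNA3 elements and permit in vitro transcription. The three substitutions change the lysine at position 179, generally regarded as the ATP-binding residue of the kinase domain, and the two regulatory phosphorylation sites, T308 and S473, to alanine. This combination is generally used as a kinase-inactive, non-activatable form of Akt1. The associated publication concerns PTEN control of G1 progression through the PI3K/Akt pathway, where such a mutant would serve as an inactive control or interfering allele. Short annotated fragments such as lacI, ble, bom and an HIV-1 LTR piece appear to be backbone remnants or partial annotation matches rather than functional parts.
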