Features (pLannotate 1.2.2; 22 found; start..end, strand, type, name):
      2..94      +  CDS            lacI (fragment): lac repressor; lacI; The lac repressor binds to the lac operator to inhibit transcription in E. coli. This inhibition can be relieved by adding lactose or isopropyl-β-D-thiogalactopyranoside (IPTG).
    107..128     +  protein_bind   CAP binding site: CAP binding activates transcription in the presence of cAMP. E. coli catabolite activator protein
    143..173     +  promoter       lac promoter: promoter for the E. coli lac operon
    181..197     +  protein_bind   lac operator: The lac repressor binds to the lac operator to inhibit transcription in E. coli. This inhibition can be relieved by adding lactose or isopropyl-β-D-thiogalactopyranoside (IPTG). lac repressor encoded by lacI
    270..391     -  polyA_signal   SV40 poly(A) signal: SV40 polyadenylation signal
    386..544     -  CDS            ble (fragment): BLE_KLEPN - Experimental evidence at protein level: Swiss-Prot protein existence level 1. Binding protein with a strong affinity to the bleomycin family of antibiotics. Binds to CL990; an antimitotic-antibiotic compound. From Klebsiella pneumoniae.
    568..1359    -  CDS            neo: KKA2_KLEPN - Also known as kan, nptII. Experimental evidence at protein level: Swiss-Prot protein existence level 1. Resistance to kanamycin, neomycin, paromomycin, ribostamycin, butirosin and gentamicin B. From Klebsiella pneumoniae.
   1426..1755    -  promoter       SV40 promoter: SV40 enhancer and early promoter
   1769..2197    -  rep_origin     f1 ori (sequence partly withheld): f1 bacteriophage origin of replication; arrow indicates direction of (+) strand synthesis
   2218..2239    -  promoter       SV40 promoter (fragment): SV40 enhancer and early promoter
   2243..2467    -  polyA_signal   bGH poly(A) signal: bovine growth hormone polyadenylation signal
   2493..2511    +  promoter       SP6 promoter: promoter for bacteriophage SP6 RNA polymerase
   2585..4024    -  CDS            Akt1: human serine/threonine protein kinase activated by growth factors; AKT1
   4029..4060    -  CDS            T7 tag (gene 10 leader) (fragment): leader peptide from bacteriophage T7 gene 10 promotes efficient translation in E. coli
   4080..4098    -  promoter       T7 promoter: promoter for bacteriophage T7 RNA polymerase
   4114..4147    -  LTR            5' LTR (truncated) (fragment): truncated 5' long terminal repeat (LTR) from HIV-1
   4143..4346    -  promoter       CMV promoter: human cytomegalovirus (CMV) immediate early promoter
   4347..4726    -  enhancer       CMV enhancer: human cytomegalovirus immediate early enhancer
   4881..4933    +  misc_feature   bom (fragment): basis of mobility region from pBR322
   4992..5096    +  promoter       AmpR promoter: bla
   5097..5957    +  CDS            AmpR: β-lactamase; bla; confers resistance to ampicillin, carbenicillin, and related antibiotics
   6128..6716    +  rep_origin     ori: high-copy-number ColE1/pMB1/pBR322/pUC origin of replication
>Addgene plasmid #9031 | 1014 pcDNA3 T7 Akt1 K179M T308A S473A | addgene full sequence | sequence record 132808 | Addgene NGS Result
AGCGCCCAATACGCAAACCGCCTCTCCCCGCGCGTTGGCCGATTCATTAATGCAGCTGGCACGACAGGTT
TCCCGACTGGAAAGCGGGCAGTGAGCGCAACGCAATTAATGTGAGTTAGCTCACTCATTAGGCACCCCAG
GCTTTACACTTTATGCTTCCGGCTCGTATGTTGTGTGGAATTGTGAGCGGATAACAATTTCACACAGGAA
ACAGCTATGACCATGATTACGCCAAGCTCTAGCTAGAGGTCGACGGTATACAGACATGATAAGATACATT
GATGAGTTTGGACAAACCACAACTAGAATGCAGTGAAAAAAATGCTTTATTTGTGAAATTTGTGATGCTA
TTGCTTTATTTGTAACCATTATAAGCTGCAATAAACAAGTTGGGGTGGGCGAAGAACTCCAGCATGAGAT
CCCCGCGCTGGAGGATCATCCAGCCGGCGTCCCGGAAAACGATTCCGAAGCCCAACCTTTCATAGAAGGC
GGCGGTGGAATCGAAATCTCGTGATGGCAGGTTGGGCGTCGCTTGGTCGGTCATTTCGAACCCCAGAGTC
CCGCTCAGAAGAACTCGTCAAGAAGGCGATAGAAGGCGATGCGCTGCGAATCGGGAGCGGCGATACCGTA
AAGCACGAGGAAGCGGTCAGCCCATTCGCCGCCAAGCTCTTCAGCAATATCACGGGTAGCCAACGCTATG
TCCTGATAGCGGTCCGCCACACCCAGCCGGCCACAGTCGATGAATCCAGAAAAGCGGCCATTTTCCACCA
TGATATTCGGCAAGCAGGCATCGCCATGGGTCACGACGAGATCCTCGCCGTCGGGCATGCGCGCCTTGAG
CCTGGCGAACAGTTCGGCTGGCGCGAGCCCCTGATGCTCTTCGTCCAGATCATCCTGATCGACAAGACCG
GCTTCCATCCGAGTACGTGCTCGCTCGATGCGATGTTTCGCTTGGTGGTCGAATGGGCAGGTAGCCGGAT
CAAGCGTATGCAGCCGCCGCATTGCATCAGCCATGATGGATACTTTCTCGGCAGGAGCAAGGTGAGATGA
CAGGAGATCCTGCCCCGGCACTTCGCCCAATAGCAGCCAGTCCCTTCCCGCTTCAGTGACAACGTCGAGC
ACAGCTGCGCAAGGAACGCCCGTCGTGGCCAGCCACGATAGCCGCGCTGCCTCGTCCTGCAGTTCATTCA
GGGCACCGGACAGGTCGGTCTTGACAAAAAGAACCGGGCGCCCCTGCGCTGACAGCCGGAACACGGCGGC
ATCAGAGCAGCCGATTGTCTGTTGTGCCCAGTCATAGCCGAATAGCCTCTCCACCCAAGCGGCCGGAGAA
CCTGCGTGCAATCCATCTTGTTCAATCATGCGAAACGATCCTCATCCTGTCTCTTGATCAGATCCGAAAA
TGGATATACAAGCTCCCGGGAGCTTTTTGCAAAAGCCTAGGCCTCCAAAAAAGCCTCCTCACTACTTCTG
GAATAGCTCAGAGGCAGAGGCGGCCTCGGCCTCTGCATAAATAAAAAAAATTAGTCAGCCATGGGGCGGA
GAATGGGCGGAACTGGGCGGAGTTAGGGGCGGGATGGGCGGAGTTAGGGGCGGGACTATGGTTGCTGACT
AATTGAGATGCATGCTTTGCATACTTCTGCCTGCTGGGGAGCCTGGGGACTTTCCACACCTGGTTGCTGA
CTAATTGAGATGCATGCTTTGCATACTTCTGCCTGCTGGGGAGCCTGGGGACTTTCCACACCCTAACTGA
CACACATTCCACAGAATTAATTCGCGTTAAATTTTTGTTAAATCAGCTCATTTTTTAACCAATAGGCCGA
AATCGGCAAAATCCCTTATAAATCAAAAGAATAGACCGAGATAGGGT
[37 nt withheld, positions 1868-1904]
AAAGAACGTGGACTCCAACGTCAAAGG
[49 nt withheld, positions 1932-1980]
T
[91 nt withheld, positions 1982-2072]
G
[124 nt withheld, positions 2074-2197]
GGGGATACCCCCTAGAGCCCCAGCTGGTTCTTTCCGCCTCAGAAGCCATAGAGCCCACCGCATCCCCAGC
ATGCCTGCTATTGTCTTCCCAATCCTCCCCCTTGCTGTCCTGCCCCACCCCACCCCCCAGAATAGAATGA
CACCTACTCAGACAATGCGATGCAATTTCCTCATTTTATTAGGAAAGGACAGTGGGAGTGGCACCTTCCA
GGGTCAAGGAAGGCACGGGGGAGGGGCAAACAACAGATGGCTGGCAACTAGAAGGCACAGTCGAGGCTGA
TCAGCGAGCTCTAGCATTTAGGTGACACTATAGAATAGGGCCCTCTAGATGCATGCTCGAGCGGCCGCCA
GTGTGATGGATATCTGCAGAATTCCACCGCCGCCTCAGGCCGTGCCGCTGGCCGAGTAGGCGAACTGGGG
GAAGTGGGGCCTGCGCTCGCTGTCCACACACTCCATGCTGTCATCTTGGTCAGGTGGTGTGATGGTGATC
ATCTGGGCCGTGAACTCCTCATCAAAATACCTGGTGTCAGTCTCCGACGTGACCTGGGGCTTGAAGGGTG
GGCTGAGCTTCTTCTCGTACACGTGCTGCCACACGATACCGGCAAAGAAGCGATGCTGCATGATCTCCTT
GGCGTCCTCGGAGCCCCCGCCAAGCCTCTGCTTGGGGTCCTTCTTGAGCAGCCCTGAAAGCAAGGACTTG
GCCTCGGGACCAAGCGTGCGCGGGAAGCGGATCTCCTCCATGAGGATGAGCTCAAAAAGCTTCTCATGGT
CCTGGTTGTAGAAGGGCAGGCGACCGCACATCATCTCGTACATGACCACGCCCAGCCCCCACCAGTCCAC
TGCACGGCCGTAGTCATTGTCCTCCAGCACCTCGGGGGCCAGGTACTCAGGTGTGCCGCAAAAGGCCTTC
ATGGTGGCACCGTCCTTGATCCCCTCCTTGCACAGCCCGAAGTCTGTGATCTTAATGTGCCCGTCCTTGT
CCAGCATGAGGTTCTCCAGCTTGAGGTCCCGGTACACCACGTTCTTCTCCGAGTGCAGGTAGTCCAGGGC
TGACACAATCTCAGCGCCATAGAAGCGGGCCCGGTCCTCGGAGAACACACGCTCCCGGGACAGGTGGAAG
AACAGCTCGCCCCCGTTGGCGTACTCCATGACAAAGCAGAGGCGGTCGTGGGTCTGGAAAGAGTACTTCA
GGGCTGTGAGGAAGGGGTGCCTGGAGTTCTGCAGGACGCGGTTCTCGGTGAGTGTGTGGGCCACTTCGTC
CTTGGCTACGATGACTTCCTTCTTGAGGATCATCATGGCGTAGTAGCGGCCTGTGGCCTTCTCCTTCACC
AGGATCACCTTGCCGAAAGTGCCCTTGCCCAGCAGCTTCAGGTACTCAAACTCGTTCATGGTCACGCGGT
GCTTGGGCTTGGCCAGGGACACCTCCATCTCTTCAGCCCCTGAGTTGTCACTGGGTGAGCCCGACCGGAA
GTCCATCTCCTCCTCCTCCTGCTTCTTGAGGCCGTCAGCCACAGTCTGGATGGCGGTTGTCCACTCCTCC
CGCTCCTCAGGAGTCTCCACATGGAAGGTGCGTTCGATGACAGTGGTCCACTGCAGGCAGCGGATGATGA
AGGTGTTGGGCCGGGGCCGCTCCGTCTTCATCAGCTGGCACTGCGCCACAGAGAAGTTGTTGAGGGGAGC
CTCACGTTGGTCCACATCCTGCGGCCGCTCCTTGTAGCCAATGAAGGTGCCATCATTCTTGAGGAGGAAG
TAGCGTGGCCGCCAGGTCTTGATGTACTCCCCTCGTTTGTGCAGCCAACCCTCCTTCACAATAGCCACGT
CGCTCATGGATCCCATTTGCTGTCCACCAGTCATGCTAGCCATGGTGGCAAGCTTGGGTCTCCCTATAGT
GAGTCGTATTAATTTCGATAAGCCAGTAAGCAGTGGGTTCTCTAGTTAGCCAGAGAGCTCTGCTTATATA
GACCTCCCACCGTACACGCCTACCGCCCATTTGCGTCAATGGGGCGGAGTTGTTACGACATTTTGGAAAG
TCCCGTTGATTTTGGTGCCAAAACAAACTCCCATTGACGTCAATGGGGTGGAGACTTGGAAATCCCCGTG
AGTCAAACCGCTATCCACGCCCATTGATGTACTGCCAAAACCGCATCACCATGGTAATAGCGATGACTAA
TACGTAGATGTACTGCCAAGTAGGAAAGTCCCATAAGGTCATGTACTGGGCATAATGCCAGGCGGGCCAT
TTACCGTCATTGACGTCAATAGGGGGCGTACTTGGCATATGATACACTTGATGTACTGCCAAGTGGGCAG
TTTACCGTAAATACTCCACCCATTGACGTCAATGGAAAGTCCCTATTGGCGTTACTATGGGAACATACGT
CATTATTGACGTCAATGGGCGGGGGTCGTTGGGCGGTCAGCCAGGCGGGCCATTTACCGTAAGTTATGTA
ACGCGGAACTCCATATATGGGCTATGAACTAATGACCCCGTAATTGATTACTATTAATAACTAGTCAATA
ATCAATGTCAACGCGTATATCTGGCCCGTACATCGCGAAGCAGCGCAAAACGCCTAACCCTAAGCAGATT
CTTCATGCAATTGTCGGTCAAGCCTTGCCTTGTTGTAGCTTAAATTTTGCTCGCGCACTACTCAGCGACC
TCCAACACACAAGCAGGGAGCAGATACTGGCTTAACTATGCGGCATCAGAGCAGATTGTACTGAGAGTGC
ACCATAGGGGATCGGGAGATCTCCCGATCCGTCGACGTCAGGTGGCACTTTTCGGGGAAATGTGCGCGGA
ACCCCTATTTGTTTATTTTTCTAAATACATTCAAATATGTATCCGCTCATGAGACAATAACCCTGATAAA
TGCTTCAATAATATTGAAAAAGGAAGAGTATGAGTATTCAACATTTCCGTGTCGCCCTTATTCCCTTTTT
TGCGGCATTTTGCCTTCCTGTTTTTGCTCACCCAGAAACGCTGGTGAAAGTAAAAGATGCTGAAGATCAG
TTGGGTGCACGAGTGGGTTACATCGAACTGGATCTCAACAGCGGTAAGATCCTTGAGAGTTTTCGCCCCG
AAGAACGTTTTCCAATGATGAGCACTTTTAAAGTTCTGCTATGTGGCGCGGTATTATCCCGTATTGACGC
CGGGCAAGAGCAACTCGGTCGCCGCATACACTATTCTCAGAATGACTTGGTTGAGTACTCACCAGTCACA
GAAAAGCATCTTACGGATGGCATGACAGTAAGAGAATTATGCAGTGCTGCCATAACCATGAGTGATAACA
CTGCGGCCAACTTACTTCTGACAACGATCGGAGGACCGAAGGAGCTAACCGCTTTTTTGCACAACATGGG
GGATCATGTAACTCGCCTTGATCGTTGGGAACCGGAGCTGAATGAAGCCATACCAAACGACGAGCGTGAC
ACCACGATGCCTGTAGCAATGGCAACAACGTTGCGCAAACTATTAACTGGCGAACTACTTACTCTAGCTT
CCCGGCAACAATTAATAGACTGGATGGAGGCGGATAAAGTTGCAGGACCACTTCTGCGCTCGGCCCTTCC
GGCTGGCTGGTTTATTGCTGATAAATCTGGAGCCGGTGAGCGTGGGTCTCGCGGTATCATTGCAGCACTG
GGGCCAGATGGTAAGCCCTCCCGTATCGTAGTTATCTACACGACGGGGAGTCAGGCAACTATGGATGAAC
GAAATAGACAGATCGCTGAGATAGGTGCCTCACTGATTAAGCATTGGTAACTGTCAGACCAAGTTTACTC
ATATATACTTTAGATTGATTTAAAACTTCATTTTTAATTTAAAAGGATCTAGGTGAAGATCCTTTTTGAT
AATCTCATGACCAAAATCCCTTAACGTGAGTTTTCGTTCCACTGAGCGTCAGACCCCGTAGAAAAGATCA
AAGGATCTTCTTGAGATCCTTTTTTTCTGCGCGTAATCTGCTGCTTGCAAACAAAAAAACCACCGCTACC
AGCGGTGGTTTGTTTGCCGGATCAAGAGCTACCAACTCTTTTTCCGAAGGTAACTGGCTTCAGCAGAGCG
CAGATACCAAATACTGTTCTTCTAGTGTAGCCGTAGTTAGGCCACCACTTCAAGAACTCTGTAGCACCGC
CTACATACCTCGCTCTGCTAATCCTGTTACCAGTGGCTGCTGCCAGTGGCGATAAGTCGTGTCTTACCGG
GTTGGACTCAAGACGATAGTTACCGGATAAGGCGCAGCGGTCGGGCTGAACGGGGGGTTCGTGCACACAG
CCCAGCTTGGAGCGAACGACCTACACCGAACTGAGATACCTACAGCGTGAGCTATGAGAAAGCGCCACGC
TTCCCGAAGGGAGAAAGGCGGACAGGTATCCGGTAAGCGGCAGGGTCGGAACAGGAGAGCGCACGAGGGA
GCTTCCAGGGGGAAACGCCTGGTATCTTTATAGTCCTGTCGGGTTTCGCCACCTCTGACTTGAGCGTCGA
TTTTTGTGATGCTCGTCAGGGGGGCGGAGCCTATGGAAAAACGCCAGCAACGCGGCCTTTTTACGGTTCC
TGGCCTTTTGCTGGCCTTTTGCTCACATGTTCTTTCCTGCGTTATCCCCTGATTCTGTGGATAACCGTAT
TACCGCCTTTGAGTGAGCTGATACCGCTCGCCGCAGCCGAACGACCGAGCGCAGCGAGTCAGTGAGCGAG
GAAGCGGAAG
