>Addgene plasmid #9031 | 1014 pcDNA3 T7 Akt1 K179M T308A S473A | addgene partial sequence | sequence record 42746 | BGH-rev 5'-TAGAAGGCACAGTCGAGG-3'
CTATAGAATAGGGCCCTCTAGATGCATGCTCGAGCGGCCGCCAGTGTGATGGATATCTGCAGAATTCCAC
CGCCGCCTCAGGCCGTGCCGCTGGCCGAGTAGGCGAACTGGGGGAAGTGGGGCCTGCGCTCGCTGTCCAC
ACACTCCATGCTGTCATCTTGGTCAGGTGGTGTGATGGTGATCATCTGGGCCGTGAACTCCTCATCAAAA
TACCTGGTGTCAGTCTCCGACGTGACCTGGGGCTTGAAGGGTGGGCTGAGCTTCTTCTCGTACACGTGCT
GCCACACGATACCGGCAAAGAAGCGATGCTGCATGATCTCCTTGGCGTCCTCGGAGCCCCCGCCAAGCCT
CTGCTTGGGGTCCTTCTTGAGCAGCCCTGAAAGCAAGGACTTGGCCTCGGGACCAAGCGTGCGCGGGAAG
CGGATCTCCTCCATGAGGATGAGCTCAAAAAGCTTCTCATGGTCCTGGTTGTAGAAGGGCAGGCGACCGC
ACATCATCTCGTACATGACCACGCCCAGCCCCCACCAGTCCACTGCACGGCCGTAGTCATTGTCCTCCAG
CACCTCGGGGGCCAGGTACTCAGGTGTGCCGCAAAAGGCCTTCATGGTGGCACCGTCCTTGATCCCCTCC
TTGCACAGCCCGAAGTCTGTGATCTTAATGTGCCCGTCCTTGTCCAGCATGAGGTTCTCCAGCTTGAGGT
CCCGGTACACCACGTTCTTCTCCGAGTGCAGGTAGTCCAGGGCTGACACAATCTCAGCGCCATAGAAGCG
GGCCCGGTCCTCGGAGAACACACGCTCCCGGGACAGGTGGAAGAA
