>Addgene plasmid #9031 | 1014 pcDNA3 T7 Akt1 K179M T308A S473A | addgene partial sequence | sequence record 42748 | CMV-F 5'-CGCAAATGGGCGGTAGGCGTG-3'
GAGCTCTCTGGCTAACTAGAGAACCCACTGCTTACTGGCTTATCGAAATTAATACGACTCACTATAGGGA
GACCCAAGCTTGCCACCATGGCTAGCATGACTGGTGGACAGCAAATGGGATCCATGAGCGACGTGGCTAT
TGTGAAGGAGGGTTGGCTGCACAAACGAGGGGAGTACATCAAGACCTGGCGGCCACGCTACTTCCTCCTC
AAGAATGATGGCACCTTCATTGGCTACAAGGAGCGGCCGCAGGATGTGGACCAACGTGAGGCTCCCCTCA
ACAACTTCTCTGTGGCGCAGTGCCAGCTGATGAAGACGGAGCGGCCCCGGCCCAACACCTTCATCATCCG
CTGCCTGCAGTGGACCACTGTCATCGAACGCACCTTCCATGTGGAGACTCCTGAGGAGCGGGAGGAGTGG
ACAACCGCCATCCAGACTGTGGCTGACGGCCTCAAGAAGCAGGAGGAGGAGGAGATGGACTTCCGGTCGG
GCTCACCCAGTGACAACTCAGGGGCTGAAGAGATGGAGGTGTCCCTGGCCAAGCCCAAGCACCGCGTGAC
CATGAACGAGTTTGAGTACCTGAAGCTGCTGGGCAAGGGCACTTTCGGCAAGGTGATCCTGGTGAAGGAG
AAGGCCACAGGCCGCTACTACGCCATGATGATCCTCAAGAAGGAAGTCATCGTAGCCAAGGACGAAGTGG
CCCACACACTCACCGAGAACCGCGTCCTGCAGAACTCCAGGCACCCCTTCCTCACAGCCCTGAAGTACTC
TTTCCAGACCCACGACCGCCTCTGCTTTGTCATGGAGTACGCCAACGGGGGCGAGCTGTTCTTCCACCTG
TCCCGGGAGCGTGTGTTCTCCGAGGACCGGGCCCGC
